>Addgene plasmid #65596 | AP56-8 | addgene partial sequence | sequence record 115465 | M13pUC-Fwd 5'-CCCAGTCACGACGTTGTAAAACG-3'
TCAACTATGTATAATAAAGTTGTGAGACTTTTTTCTTGGCGGCACAATAAAGTTTCCTCTTTTTGTTGGG
TCACTCAACGAACACAATACAAATATTTGAGCGCTCGCATTTTTCTCAACCTTTCGGGTTTAAAGCACTT
CAAAATGGAATTGAAGAGAGATTGTGAAAGTACATCAGACAGAATCACATTTTGATAGCATTCACTTCAC
TCAGATGCAAACTTTTCAGTGACTATAAAAAGTCATAAAATAATAACATTAAAAAAGCAAATAAATTAGC
GAGAGAATTTTTTGACAAAAAGAAAGAAGAGTGATAGAGAAGAAGGGAATGCTTGAAAGGATTTTGCATT
TATCACTAGTTTAGGCGTAGTCTGGGACGTCGTATGGGTAGACCTTACGCTTCTTCTTTGGTGGTCCGGA
TCCTCCGTCTCCTCCGAGTTGGGAGAGGTCGATACGGGTCTCGTAGAGTCCGGTGATGGATTGGTGGATG
AGGGTGGCGTCGAGGACCTCCTTGGTGGAGGTGTAACGCTTACGGTCGATGGTGGTGTCGAAGTACTTGA
AGGCGGCTGGGGCTCCGAGGTTGGTGAGGGTGAAGAGGTGGATGATGTTCTCGGCTTGCTCACGGATTGG
CTTGTCACGGTGCTTGTTGTAGGCGGAGAGGACCTTGTCGAGGTTGGCGTCGGCGAGGATGACACGCTTG
GAGAACTCGGAGATTTGCTCGATGATCTCGTCGAGGTAGTGCTTGTGTTGCTCGACGAAGAGTTGCTTTT
GCTCGTTGTCCTCTGGGGATCCCTTGAGCTTCTCGTAGTGGGAGGCGAGGTAGAGGAAGTTGACGTACTT
GGATGGGAGGGCGAGCTCGTTTCCCTTTTGGAGCTCTCCGGCGGAGGCGAGCATACGCTTACGTCCGTTC
TCGAGCTCGAAGAGGGAGTACTTTGGGAGCTTGATGATGAGGTCCTTCTTGACCTCCTTGTATCCCTTGG
CCTCGAGGAAGTC
