>Addgene plasmid #65596 | AP56-8 | addgene partial sequence | sequence record 115467 | MoCloR 5'-gccacctgacgtctaagaaacc-3'
ATTAACCTATAAAAATAGGCGTATCACGAGGCCCTTTCGTCTCGCGCGTTTCGGTGATGACGGTGAAAAC
CTCTGACACATGCAGCTCCCGGAGACGGTCACAGCTTGTCTGTAAGCGGATGCCGGGAGCAGACAAGCCC
GTCAGGGCGCGTCAGCGGGTGTTGGCGGGTGTCGGGGCTGGCTTAACTATGCGGCATCAGAGCAGATTGC
ACTGAGAGTGCACCATATGCGGTGTGAAATACCGCACAGATGCGTAAGGAGAAAATACCGCATCAGGCGC
CATTCGCCATTCAGGCTGCGCAACTGTTGGGAAGGGCGATCGGTGCGGGCCTCTTCGCTATTACGCCAGA
AATTTCACAAAAAGCACCGACTCGGTGCCACTTTTTCAAGTTGATAACGGACTAGCCTTATTTTAACTTG
CTATTTCTAGCTCTAAAACGTAGTCACGGCGATGATTACAAGACATCTCGCAATAGGAGGTGTTTATATA
GGGGCAACACAAGAGGCGGCAGACATCTCGTGAGTTTGACAGAGTAGTATAAAGAGTGTGTGTGAGAGGG
TGTAGGCATTTCATAACATATTTTTTGTGGAATAATTTTGGAAAAAAGGTGTTTTTTTAATAATAGCTTT
TATAAGAGTTTCTCAAAAATTGCATGCTTTTTTTGAAAAGGTTGACAAATTATAGTAGTACTAAAGTTGC
TATTTTCAGGTCTCAGCAGAAAATTCACAACTAAAAATAAAATTTGCAAAACAGAGTGTGCGCCTTTAAG
GTGTACAGTTTTTTATTCCTTTATTGCTAGTTTTTTTTGGTTTTCCCAGTCACGACGTTGTAAAACGACG
GCCAGTGAATTATCAACTATGTATAATAAAGTTGTGAGACTTTTTTCTTGGCGGCACAATAAAGTTTCCT
CTTTTTGTTGGGTCACTCAACGAACACAATACAAATATTTGAGCGCTCGCATTTTTCTCAACCTTTCGGG
TTTAAAGCACTTCAAAATGGAATTGAAGAGAGATTGTGAAAGTACATCAGA
