[The description below was written by a language model from this plasmid's Addgene catalogue record.]
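Description:
AP56-8 is a worm expression CRISPR plasmid built on the pDD162 backbone, designed to deliver both components of the Cas9 system to Caenorhabditis elegans from a single construct. It is propagated in E. coli under ampicillin selection; the record lists the copy number as unknown and does not describe the bacterial origin of replication or any marker for selection in worms.

The insert is a single guide RNA, recorded as "sgRNA for APa13", expressed from a U6 promoter, the type of RNA polymerase III promoter normally used to produce small, precisely defined non-coding transcripts such as guide RNAs. The guide directs cleavage to the 3' end of the C. elegans fbf-2 gene. The backbone also carries the Cas9 gene, so the nuclease and its guide are co-expressed in the animal, although the record does not state which promoter or regulatory elements drive Cas9. No feature table is provided, so further details of the plasmid's architecture cannot be confirmed here.

The plasmid comes from work on scalable genome editing in C. elegans using linear DNA repair templates with short homology to Cas9 cut sites. A cut at the 3' end of fbf-2 would suit edits to that end of the locus, though the record does not specify the intended edit. The depositor notes that the guide was introduced by a PCR-based step and that only the sgRNA insertion was sequence-verified. Mutations elsewhere in the backbone, including within Cas9, cannot be excluded, so several independent clones carrying the same guide were deposited, with the recommendation to use them as a mixture.
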