Addgene plasmid #65596: AP56-8
Purpose: co-expression of Cas9 and a sgRNA targeting 3'end of C.elegans fbf-2 gene
Depositing lab: Geraldine Seydoux. Depositing organization: Johns Hopkins University and School of Medicine. Publication: Scalable and versatile genome editing using linear DNAs with microhomology to Cas9 Sites in Caenorhabditis elegans. Paix A, Wang Y, Smith HE, Lee CY, Calidas D, Lu T, Smith J, Schmidt H, Krause MW, Seydoux G. Genetics. 2014 Dec;198(4):1347-56. doi: 10.1534/genetics.114.170423. Epub 2014 Sep 23. PubMed 25249454.
Backbone
  Vector backbone: pDD162
  Backbone manufacturer: Goldstein lab Plasmid 47549
  Vector type: Worm Expression, CRISPR
Growth in bacteria
  Bacterial resistance: Ampicillin, 100 μg/mL
  Growth temperature: 37°C
  Growth strain: DH5alpha
  Copy number: Unknown
Gene/Insert
  Gene/Insert name: sgRNA for APa13
  gRNA/shRNA sequence: taatcatcgccgtgactac
  Species: C. elegans (nematode)
  Promoter: U6
  Cloning method: Unknown
  Sequencing primers: 5′ tatgaaatgcctacaccctctc
Terms and licenses: Academic/Nonprofit Terms; Industry Terms: Not Available to Industry
Depositor comments: From the depositor: Each positive clones had been sequenced for correct insertion of the sgRNA . However the PCR could have created some mutation in the plasmid backbone (containing also the Cas9 gene) and we didnt sequenced the full plasmid, therefore we recommend to use a mix of several positive clones. It is why we provide several clones containing the same sgRNA insert.
How to cite: AP56-8 was a gift from Geraldine Seydoux (Addgene plasmid # 65596 ; http://n2t.net/addgene:65596 ; RRID:Addgene_65596)
